>Addgene plasmid #124041 | JPF0456 | addgene full sequence | sequence record 252557 | Addgene NGS Result
GTTACAGAGATGTTACGAACCACTAGTGCACTGCAGTACATGACTGACTGAGGCCGCGACTCTAGAGTCG
ACCTGCAGGCATGCAAGCTTGATATCAAGCTTATCGATAATCAACCTCTGGATTACAAAATTTGTGAAAG
ATTGACTGGTATTCTTAACTATGTTGCTCCTTTTACGCTATGTGGATACGCTGCTTTAATGCCTTTGTAT
CATGCTATTGCTTCCCGTATGGCTTTCATTTTCTCCTCCTTGTATAAATCCTGGTTGCTGTCTCTTTATG
AGGAGTTGTGGCCCGTTGTCAGGCAACGTGGCGTGGTGTGCACTGTGTTTGCTGACGCAACCCCCACTGG
TTGGGGCATTGCCACCACCTGTCAGCTCCTTTCCGGGACTTTCGCTTTCCCCCTCCCTATTGCCACGGCG
GAACTCATCGCCGCCTGCCTTGCCCGCTGCTGGACAGGGGCTCGGCTGTTGGGCACTGACAATTCCGTGG
TGTTGTCGGGGAAATCATCGTCCTTTCCTTGGCTGCTCGCCTGTGTTGCCACCTGGATTCTGCGCGGGAC
GTCCTTCTGCTACGTCCCTTCGGCCCTCAATCCAGCGGACCTTCCTTCCCGCGGCCTGCTGCCGGCTCTG
CGGCCTCTTCCGCGTCTTCGCCTTCGCCCTCAGACGAGTCGGATCTCCCTTTGGGCCGCCTCCCCGCATC
GATACCGTCGACCTCGAGGGAATTAATTCGAGCTCGGTACCTTTAAGACCAATGACTTACAAGGCAGCTG
TAGATCTTAGCCACTTTTTAAAAGAAAAGGGGGGACTGGAAGGGCTAATTCACTCCCAACGAAGACAAGA
TCTGCTTTTTGCTTGTACTGGGTTTCTCTGGTTAGACCAGATCTGAGCCTGGGAGCTCTCTGGCTAACTA
GGGAACCCACTGCTTAAGCCTCAATAAAGCTTGCCTTGAGTGCTTCAAGTAGTGTGTGCCCGTCTGTTGT
GTGACTCTGGTAACTAGAGATCCCTCAGACCCTTTTAGTCAGTGTGGAAAATCTCTAGCAGCATCTAGAA
TTAATTCCGTGTATTCTATAGTGTCACCTAAATCGTATGTGTATGATACATAAGGTTATGTATTAATTGT
AGCCGCGTTCTAACGACAATATGTACAAGCCTAATTGTGTAGCATCTGGCTTACTGAAGCAGACCCTATC
ATCTCTCTCGTAAACTGCCGTCAGAGTCGGTTTGGTTGGACGAACCTTCTGAGTTTCTGGTAACGCCGTC
CCGCACCCGGAAATGGTCAGCGAACCAATCAGCAGGGTCATCGCTAGCCAGATCCTCTACGCCGGACGCA
TCGTGGCCGGCATCACCGGCGCCACAGGTGCGGTTGCTGGCGCCTATATCGCCGACATCACCGATGGGGA
AGATCGGGCTCGCCACTTCGGGCTCATGAGCGCTTGTTTCGGCGTGGGTATGGTGGCAGGCCCCGTGGCC
GGGGGACTGTTGGGCGCCATCTCCTTGCATGCACCATTCCTTGCGGCGGCGGTGCTCAACGGCCTCAACC
TACTACTGGGCTGCTTCCTAATGCAGGAGTCGCATAAGGGAGAGCGTCGAATGGTGCACTCTCAGTACAA
TCTGCTCTGATGCCGCATAGTTAAGCCAGCCCCGACACCCGCCAACACCCGCTGACGCGCCCTGACGGGC
TTGTCTGCTCCCGGCATCCGCTTACAGACAAGCTGTGACCATCTCCGGGAGCTGCATGTGTCAGAGGTTT
TCACCGTCATCACCGAAACGCGCGAGATGAAAGGGCCTCGTGATACGCCTATTTTTATAGGTTAATGTCA
TGATAATAATGGTTTCTTAGACGTCAGGTGGCACTTTTCGGGGAAATGTGCCGAGCGGCCGCACGGTTAT
CCACAGAATCAGGGGATAACGCAGGAAAGAACATGTGAGCAAAAGGCCAGCAAAAGGCCAGGAACCGTAA
AAAGGCCGCGTTGCTGGCGTTTTTCCATAGGCTCCGCCCCCCTGACGAGCATCACAAAAATCGACGCTCA
AGTCAGAGGTGGCGAAACCCGACAGGACTATAAAGATACCAGGCGTTTCCCCCTGGAAGCTCCCTCGTGC
GCTCTCCTGTTCCGACCCTGCCGCTTACCGGATACCTGTCCGCCTTTCTCCCTTCGGGAAGCGTGGCGCT
TTCTCATAGCTCACGCTGTAGGTATCTCAGTTCGGTGTAGGTCGTTCGCTCCAAGCTGGGCTGTGTGCAC
GAACCCCCCGTTCAGCCCGACCGCTGCGCCTTATCCGGTAACTATCGTCTTGAGTCCAACCCGGTAAGAC
ACGACTTATCGCCACTGGCAGCAGCCACTGGTAACAGGATTAGCAGAGCGAGGTATGTAGGCGGTGCTAC
AGAGTTCTTGAAGTGGTGGCCTAACTACGGCTACACTAGAAGAACAGTATTTGGTATCTGCGCTCTGCTG
AAGCCAGTTACCTTCGGAAAAAGAGTTGGTAGCTCTTGATCCGGCAAACAAACCACCGCTGGTAGCGGTG
GTTTTTTTGTTTGCAAGCAGCAGATTACGCGCAGAAAAAAAGGATCTCAAGAAGATCCTTTGATCTTTTC
TACGGGGTCTGACGCTCAGTGGAACGAAAACTCACGTTAAGGGATTTTGGTCATGACTGATCCTTCAACT
CAGCAAAAGTTCGATTTATTCAACAAAGCCACGTTGTGTCTCAAAATCTCTGATGTTACATTGCACAAGA
TAAAAATATATCATCATGAACAATAAAACTGTCTGCTTACATAAACAGTAATACAAGGGGTGTTATGAGC
CATATTCAACGGGAAACGTCTTGCTCCAGGCCGCGATTAAATTCCAACATGGATGCTGATTTATATGGGT
ATAAATGGGCTCGCGATAATGTCGGGCAATCAGGTGCGACAATCTATCGATTGTATGGGAAGCCCGATGC
GCCAGAGTTGTTTCTGAAACATGGCAAAGGTAGCGTTGCCAATGATGTTACAGATGAGATGGTCAGACTA
AACTGGCTGACGGAATTTATGCCTCTTCCGACCATCAAGCATTTTATCCGTACTCCTGATGATGCATGGT
TACTCACCACTGCGATCCCCGGGAAAACAGCATTCCAGGTATTAGAAGAATATCCTGATTCAGGTGAAAA
TATTGTTGATGCGCTGGCAGTGTTCCTGCGCCGGTTGCATTCGATTCCTGTTTGTAATTGTCCTTTTAAC
AGCGATCGCGTATTTCGCCTCGCTCAGGCGCAATCACGAATGAATAACGGTTTGGTTGATGCGAGTGATT
TTGATGACGAGCGTAATGGCTGGCCTGTTGAACAAGTCTGGAAAGAAATGCATAAGCTTTTGCCATTCTC
ACCGGATTCAGTCGTCACTCATGGTGATTTCTCACTTGATAACCTTATTTTTGACGAGGGGAAATTAATA
GGTTGTATTGATGTTGGACGAGTCGGAATCGCAGACCGATACCAGGATCTTGCCATCCTATGGAACTGCC
TCGGTGAGTTTTCTCCTTCATTACAGAAACGGCTTTTTCAAAAATATGGTATTGATAATCCTGATATGAA
TAAATTGCAGTTTCATTTGATGCTCGATGAGTTTTTCTAATCAGAATTGGTTAATTGGTTGTAACACGCG
GCCGCCAATTTTTTACGGTTCCTGGCCTTTTGCTGGCCTTTTGCTCACATGTTCTTTCCTGCGTTATCCC
CTGATTCTGTGGATAACCGTATTACCGCCTTTGAGTGAGCTGATACCGCTCGCCGCAGCCGAACGACCGA
GCGCAGCGAGTCAGTGAGCGAGGAAGCGGAAGAGCGCCCAATACGCAAACCGCCTCTCCCCGCGCGTTGG
CCGATTCATTAATGCAGCTGTGGAATGTGTGTCAGTTAGGGTGTGGAAAGTCCCCAGGCTCCCCAGCAGG
CAGAAGTATGCAAAGCATGCATCTCAATTAGTCAGCAACCAGGTGTGGAAAGTCCCCAGGCTCCCCAGCA
GGCAGAAGTATGCAAAGCATGCATCTCAATTAGTCAGCAACCATAGTCCCGCCCCTAACTCCGCCCATCC
CGCCCCTAACTCCGCCCAGTTCCGCCCATTCTCCGCCCCATGGCTGACTAATTTTTTTTATTTATGCAGA
GGCCGAGGCCGCCTCGGCCTCTGAGCTATTCCAGAAGTAGTGAGGAGGCTTTTTTGGAGGCCTAGGCTTT
TGCAAAAAGCTTGGACACAAGACAGGCTTGCGAGATATGTTTGAGAATACCACTTTATCCCGCGTCAGGG
AGAGGCAGTGCGTAAAAAGACGCGGACTCATGTGAAATACTGGTTTTTAGTGCGCCAGATCTCTATAATC
TCGCGCAACCTATTTTCCCCTCGAACACTTTTTAAGCCGTAGATAAACAGGCTGGGACACTTCACATGAG
CGAAAAATACATCGTCACCTGGGACATGTTGCAGATCCATGCACGTAAACTCGCAAGCCGACTGATGCCT
TCTGAACAATGGAAAGGCATTATTGCCGTAAGCCGTGGCGGTCTGTACCGGGTGCGTTACTGGCGCGTGA
ACTGGGTATTCGTCATGTCGATACCGTTTGTATTTCCAGCTACGATCACGACAACCAGCGCGAGCTTAAA
GTGCTGAAACGCGCAGAAGGCGATGGCGAAGGCTTCATCGTTATTGATGACCTGGTGGATACCGGTGGTA
CTGCGGTTGCGATTCGTGAAATGTATCCAAAAGCGCACTTTGTCACCATCTTCGCAAAACCGGCTGGTCG
TCCGCTGGTTGATGACTATGTTGTTGATATCCCGCAAGATACCTGGATTGAACAGCCGTGGGATATGGGC
GTCGTATTCGTCCCGCCAATCTCCGGTCGCTAATCTTTTCAACGCCTGGCACTGCCGGGCGTTGTTCTTT
TTAACTTCAGGCGGGTTACAATAGTTTCCAGTAAGTATTCTGGAGGCTGCATCCATGACACAGGCAAACC
TGAGCGAAACCCTGTTCAAACCCCGCTTTAAACATCCTGAAACCTCGACGCTAGTCCGCCGCTTTAATCA
CGGCGCACAACCGCCTGTGCAGTCGGCCCTTGATGGTAAAACCATCCCTCACTGGTATCGCATGATTAAC
CGTCTGATGTGGATCTGGCGCGGCATTGACCCACGCGAAATCCTCGACGTCCAGGCACGTATTGTGATGA
GCGATGCCGAACGTACCGACGATGATTTATACGATACGGTGATTGGCTACCGTGGCGGCAACTGGATTTA
TGAGTGGGCCCCGGATCTTTGTGAAGGAACCTTACTTCTGTGGTGTGACATAATTGGACAAACTACCTAC
AGAGATTTAAAGCTCTAAGGTAAATATAAAATTTTTAAGTGTATAATGTGTTAAACTACTGATTCTAATT
GTTTGTGTATTTTAGATTCCAACCTATGGAACTGATGAATGGGAGCAGTGGTGGAATGCCTTTAATGAGG
AAAACCTGTTTTGCTCAGAAGAAATGCCATCTAGTGATGATGAGGCTACTGCTGACTCTCAACATTCTAC
TCCTCCAAAAAAGAAGAGAAAGGTAGAAGACCCCAAGGACTTTCCTTCAGAATTGCTAAGTTTTTTGAGT
CATGCTGTGTTTAGTAATAGAACTCTTGCTTGCTTTGCTATTTACACCACAAAGGAAAAAGCTGCACTGC
TATACAAGAAAATTATGGAAAAATATTCTGTAACCTTTATAAGTAGGCATAACAGTTATAATCATAACAT
ACTGTTTTTTCTTACTCCACACAGGCATAGAGTGTCTGCTATTAATAACTATGCTCAAAAATTGTGTACC
TTTAGCTTTTTAATTTGTAAAGGGGTTAATAAGGAATATTTGATGTATAGTGCCTTGACTAGAGATCATA
ATCAGCCATACCACATTTGTAGAGGTTTTACTTGCTTTAAAAAACCTCCCACACCTCCCCCTGAACCTGA
AACATAAAATGAATGCAATTGTTGTTGTTAACTTGTTTATTGCAGCTTATAATGGTTACAAATAAAGCAA
TAGCATCACAAATTTCACAAATAAAGCATTTTTTTCACTGCATTCTAGTTGTGGTTTGTCCAAACTCATC
AATGTATCTTATCATGTCTGGATCAACTGGATAACTCAAGCTAACCAAAATCATCCCAAACTTCCCACCC
CATACCCTATTACCACTGCCAATTACCTGTGGTTTCATTTACTCTAAACCTGTGATTCCTCTGAATTATT
TTCATTTTAAAGAAATTGTATTTGTTAAATATGTACTACAAACTTAGTAGTTGGAAGGGCTAATTCACTC
CCAAAGAAGACAAGATATCCTTGATCTGTGGATCTACCACACACAAGGCTACTTCCCTGATTAGCAGAAC
TACACACCAGGGCCAGGGGTCAGATATCCACTGACCTTTGGATGGTGCTACAAGCTAGTACCAGTTGAGC
CAGATAAGGTAGAAGAGGCCAATAAAGGAGAGAACACCAGCTTGTTACACCCTGTGAGCCTGCATGGGAT
GGATGACCCGGAGAGAGAAGTGTTAGAGTGGAGGTTTGACAGCCGCCTAGCATTTCATCACGTGGCCCGA
GAGCTGCATCCGGAGTACTTCAAGAACTGCTGATATCGAGCTTGCTACAAGGGACTTTCCGCTGGGGACT
TTCCAGGGAGGCGTGGCCTGGGCGGGACTGGGGAGTGGCGAGCCCTCAGATCCTGCATATAAGCAGCTGC
TTTTTGCCTGTACTGGGACTCTCTGGTTAGACCAGATCTGAGCCTGGGAGCTCTCTGGCTAACTAGGGAA
CCCACTGCTTAAGCCTCAATAAAGCTTGCCTTGAGTGCTTCAAGTAGTGTGTGCCCGTCTGTTGTGTGAC
TCTGGTAACTAGAGATCCCTCAGACCCTTTTAGTCAGTGTGGAAAATCTCTAGCAGTGGCGCCCGAACAG
GGACTTGAAAGCGAAAGGGAAACCAGAGGAGCTCTCTCGACGCAGGACTCGGCTTGCTGAAGCGCGCACG
GCAAGAGGCGAGGGGCGGCGACTGGTGAGTACGCCAAAAATTTTGACTAGCGGAGGCTAGAAGGAGAGAG
ATGGGTGCGAGAGCGTCAGTATTAAGCGGGGGAGAATTAGATCGCGATGGGAAAAAATTCGGTTAAGGCC
AGGGGGAAAGAAAAAATATAAATTAAAACATATAGTATGGGCAAGCAGGGAGCTAGAACGATTCGCAGTT
AATCCTGGCCTGTTAGAAACATCAGAAGGCTGTAGACAAATACTGGGACAGCTACAACCATCCCTTCAGA
CAGGATCAGAAGAACTTAGATCATTATATAATACAGTAGCAACCCTCTATTGTGTGCATCAAAGGATAGA
GATAAAAGACACCAAGGAAGCTTTAGACAAGATAGAGGAAGAGCAAAACAAAAGTAAGACCACCGCACAG
CAAGCGGCCGGCCGCTGATCTTCAGACCTGGAGGAGGAGATATGAGGGACAATTGGAGAAGTGAATTATA
TAAATATAAAGTAGTAAAAATTGAACCATTAGGAGTAGCACCCACCAAGGCAAAGAGAAGAGTGGTGCAG
AGAGAAAAAAGAGCAGTGGGAATAGGAGCTTTGTTCCTTGGGTTCTTGGGAGCAGCAGGAAGCACTATGG
GCGCAGCGTCAATGACGCTGACGGTACAGGCCAGACAATTATTGTCTGGTATAGTGCAGCAGCAGAACAA
TTTGCTGAGGGCTATTGAGGCGCAACAGCATCTGTTGCAACTCACAGTCTGGGGCATCAAGCAGCTCCAG
GCAAGAATCCTGGCTGTGGAAAGATACCTAAAGGATCAACAGCTCCTGGGGATTTGGGGTTGCTCTGGAA
AACTCATTTGCACCACTGCTGTGCCTTGGAATGCTAGTTGGAGTAATAAATCTCTGGAACAGATTTGGAA
TCACACGACCTGGATGGAGTGGGACAGAGAAATTAACAATTACACAAGCTTAATACACTCCTTAATTGAA
GAATCGCAAAACCAGCAAGAAAAGAATGAACAAGAATTATTGGAATTAGATAAATGGGCAAGTTTGTGGA
ATTGGTTTAACATAACAAATTGGCTGTGGTATATAAAATTATTCATAATGATAGTAGGAGGCTTGGTAGG
TTTAAGAATAGTTTTTGCTGTACTTTCTATAGTGAATAGAGTTAGGCAGGGATATTCACCATTATCGTTT
CAGACCCACCTCCCAACCCCGAGGGGACCCGACAGGCCCGAAGGAATAGAAGAAGAAGGTGGAGAGAGAG
ACAGAGACAGATCCATTCGATTAGTGAACGGATCTCGACGGTATCGCCAAATGGCAGTATTCATCCACAA
TTTTAAAAGAAAAGGGGGGATTGGGGGGTACAGTGCAGGGGAAAGAATAGTAGACATAATAGCAACAGAC
ATACAAACTAAAGAATTACAAAAACAAATTACAAAAATTCAAAATTTTCGGGTTTATTACAGGGACAGCA
GAGATCCAGTTTGGCCCTGAATTCGCATCTAGACTGAACTGGCCGATAATTGCAGACGAACGTCGAATTC
CCACGGGGTTGGGGTTGCGCCTTTTCCAAGGCAGCCCTGGGTTTGCGCAGGGACGCGGCTGCTCTGGGCG
TGGTTCCGGGAAACGCAGCGGCGCCGACCCTGGGTCTTGCACATTCTTCACGTCCGTTCGCAGCGTCACC
CGGATCTTCGCCGCTACCCTTGTGGGCCCCCCGGCGACGCTTCCTGCTCCGCCCCTAAGTCGGGAAGGTT
CCTTGCGGTTCGCGGCGTGCCGGACGTGACAAACGGAAGCCGCACGTGTCACTAGTACCCTCGCAGACGG
ACAGCGCCAGGGAGCAATGGCAGCGCGCCGACCGCGATGGGCTGTGGCCAATAGCGGCTGCTCAGCAGGG
CGCGCCGAGAGCAGCGGCCGGGAAGGGGCGGTGCGGGAGGCGGGGTGTGGGGCGGTAGTGTGGGCCCTGT
TCCTGCCCGCGCGGTGTTCCGCATTCTGCAAGCCTCCGGAGCGCACGTCGGCAGTCGGCTCCCTCGTTGA
CCGAATCACCGACCTCTCTCCCCAGTATGGTATCAAAAGGCGAGGCGGTCATTAAAGAGTTCATGAGGTT
TAAAGTCCATATGGAAGGAAGCATGAATGGTCACGAGTTTGAGATAGAGGGAGAGGGTGAGGGAAGGCCG
TACGAAGGGACGCAAACTGCGAAGTTGAAGGTAACGAAAGGCGGCCCTCTGCCATTCTCTTGGGACATCC
TTTCACCGCAATTTATGTACGGCTCTAGGGCCTTCACAAAACACCCCGCCGATATTCCGGATTACTATAA
ACAAAGTTTTCCTGAGGGCTTCAAGTGGGAAAGAGTAATGAACTTCGAGGATGGGGGAGCTGTGACGGTT
ACTCAAGACACTAGCCTGGAGGACGGTACTCTTATATACAAGGTAAAACTAAGAGGGACGAATTTTCCGC
CAGACGGCCCCGTGATGCAAAAAAAAACTATGGGGTGGGAAGCATCCACCGAGAGGCTGTACCCCGAAGA
CGGGGTCCTGAAGGGTGATATTAAAATGGCATTAAGATTAAAAGATGGCGGGAGATACTTAGCTGACTTC
AAGACTACATATAAAGCCAAAAAACCTGTACAGATGCCTGGAGCTTACAATGTGGATCGTAAGCTGGATA
TTACATCCCACAACGAAGATTATACCGTGGTGGAGCAGTACGAGCGTTCAGAGGGGCGTCACTCCACCGG
GGGTATGGATGAATTATACAAGAGCGGTCTTAGAAGCAGGGCGCAAGCGTCAAATTCAGCGGTAGATGGA
ACAGCAGGTCCAGGTAGTACTGGCAGCAGAGGATCCTAAACTAGAGATCTATGTGAGGATCCTAACTCGA
GATCGAGCTGAGCA
Features (pLannotate 1.2.2; 31 found; start..end, strand, type, name):
     60..90      +  misc_feature   MCS (fragment): pUC18/19 multiple cloning site
     91..109     +  misc_feature   MCS (fragment): pBluescript multiple cloning site
    109..697     +  misc_feature   WPRE: woodchuck hepatitis virus posttranscriptional regulatory element
    698..720     +  misc_feature   MCS (fragment): pBluescript multiple cloning site
    737..805     +  CDS            nef (fragment): NEF_HV1Z2 - Experimental evidence at protein level: Swiss-Prot protein existence level 1. Extracellular Nef protein targets CD4(+) T-lymphocytes for apoptosis by interacting with CXCR4 surface receptors. From Human immunodeficiency virus type 1 group M subtype D (isolate Z2/CDC-Z34) (HIV-1).
    807..1040    +  LTR            3' LTR (ΔU3): self-inactivating 3' long terminal repeat (LTR) from HIV-1
   1065..1083    -  promoter       SP6 promoter: promoter for bacteriophage SP6 RNA polymerase
   1311..1590    +  CDS            TcR (fragment): tetracycline efflux protein; tet; confers resistance to tetracycline
   1591..1639    -  misc_feature   bom (fragment): basis of mobility region from pBR322
   1741..1776    -  CDS            rop (fragment): Rop protein, which maintains plasmids at low copy number; rop
   1982..2570    -  rep_origin     ori: high-copy-number ColE1/pMB1/pBR322/pUC origin of replication
   2795..3610    +  CDS            KanR: aminoglycoside phosphotransferase; aph(3')-Ia; confers resistance to kanamycin in bacteria or G418 (Geneticin®) in eukaryotes
   3679..3812    +  rep_origin     RSF ori (fragment): Plasmids containing the RSF 1030 origin of replication can be propagated in E. coli cells that contain additional plasmids with compatible origins.
   3814..3870    +  CDS            lacI (fragment): lac repressor; lacI; The lac repressor binds to the lac operator to inhibit transcription in E. coli. This inhibition can be relieved by adding lactose or isopropyl-β-D-thiogalactopyranoside (IPTG).
   3877..4206    +  promoter       SV40 promoter: SV40 enhancer and early promoter
   4406..4525    +  CDS            gpt (fragment): XGPT_ECOLI - Also known as gpp, gxu. Experimental evidence at protein level: Swiss-Prot protein existence level 1. Purine salvage pathway enzyme that catalyzes the transfer of the ribosyl-5-phosphate group from 5-phospho-alpha-D-ribose 1- diphosphate (PRPP) to the N9 position of the 6-oxopurines guanine and xanthine to form the corresponding ribonucleotides GMP (guanosine 5'- monophosphate) and XMP (xanthosine 5'-monophosphate), with the release of PPi. To a lesser extent, also acts on hypoxanthine (PubMed:9100006, PubMed:3886014). Does not ribophosphorylate adenine (PubMed:3886014). From Esch
   4525..4860    +  CDS            gpt (fragment): XGPT_ECOLI - Also known as gpp, gxu. Experimental evidence at protein level: Swiss-Prot protein existence level 1. Purine salvage pathway enzyme that catalyzes the transfer of the ribosyl-5-phosphate group from 5-phospho-alpha-D-ribose 1- diphosphate (PRPP) to the N9 position of the 6-oxopurines guanine and xanthine to form the corresponding ribonucleotides GMP (guanosine 5'- monophosphate) and XMP (xanthosine 5'-monophosphate), with the release of PPi. To a lesser extent, also acts on hypoxanthine (PubMed:9100006, PubMed:3886014). Does not ribophosphorylate adenine (PubMed:3886014). From Esch
   4955..5260    +  CDS            frsA (fragment): FRSA_ECOLI - Also known as yafA. Experimental evidence at protein level: Swiss-Prot protein existence level 1. Catalyzes the hydrolysis of esters (PubMed:15808744). Displays esterase activity toward pNP-butyrate (PubMed:15808744). May stimulate mixed-acid fermentation by acting as a fermentation/respiration switch that down-regulates respiration and up- regulates fermentation rates (PubMed:15169777). From Escherichia coli (strain K12).
   5264..5338    +  CDS            small t antigen (fragment): SV40 (simian virus 40) small t antigen
   5340..5405    +  intron         small t intron: SV40 (simian virus 40) small t antigen intron
   5535..5555    +  CDS            SV40 NLS: nuclear localization signal of SV40 (simian virus 40) large T antigen
   5874..5957    +  CDS            large T antigen (fragment): large T antigen from SV40 (simian virus 40)
   5980..6114    +  polyA_signal   SV40 poly(A) signal: SV40 polyadenylation signal
   6282..6915    +  LTR            3' LTR: 3' long terminal repeat (LTR) from HIV-1
   6962..7087    +  misc_feature   HIV-1 Ψ: packaging signal of human immunodeficiency virus type 1
   7071..7409    +  CDS            HIV-1 gag (fragment): gag protein from human immunodeficiency virus 1; gag
   7584..7817    +  misc_feature   RRE: The Rev response element (RRE) of HIV-1 allows for Rev-dependent mRNA export from the nucleus to the cytoplasm.
   8194..8294    +  CDS            Rev (fragment): human immunodeficiency virus 1 (HIV-1) Rev protein; rev; enhances nuclear export of unspliced and incompletely spliced viral mRNAs
   8331..8448    +  misc_feature   cPPT/CTS: central polypurine tract and central termination sequence of HIV-1
   8545..9055    +  promoter       hPGK promoter: human phosphoglycerate kinase 1 promoter
   9057..9752    +  CDS            mScarlet: mScarlet is a basic (constitutively fluorescent) red fluorescent protein published in 2016, derived from synthetic construct. It has moderate acid sensitivity.
