[The description below was written by a language model from this plasmid's Addgene catalogue record and pLannotate feature annotations shown in this document.]
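Description:
JPF0456 is a second-generation, pHR-type HIV-1 lentiviral transfer plasmid of about 9.9 kb, assembled in the MTK0_062 destination backbone from a modular mammalian cloning toolkit. It constitutively expresses the red fluorescent protein mScarlet in mammalian cells. In bacteria it is maintained through a high-copy ColE1/pUC-type origin and selected with kanamycin via the aph(3')-Ia KanR gene. The annotation also picks up short remnants of tetracycline resistance, bom, rop, an RSF origin and lacI, which appear to be non-functional carry-over from earlier vectors.

The proviral region begins with a full-length HIV-1 LTR, labelled "3' LTR" by the annotation software but positioned as the 5' LTR. A native rather than chimeric 5' LTR makes genomic RNA production Tat-dependent, consistent with the second-generation designation. It is followed by the Ψ packaging signal with a partial gag sequence, the Rev response element for Rev-dependent nuclear export of the unspliced genome, and the cPPT/CTS, which aids nuclear import of the reverse-transcribed DNA. The payload is the human PGK1 promoter directly upstream of the mScarlet coding sequence. WPRE lies downstream to enhance transcript stability and expression, and the unit ends in a ΔU3 self-inactivating 3' LTR that disables LTR promoter activity after integration.

Outside the LTRs, the backbone carries an SV40 promoter driving E. coli gpt sequence (annotated in fragments), followed by the SV40 small t intron and poly(A) signal, a legacy feature of pHR vectors. The plasmid is meant to be co-transfected with packaging and envelope plasmids to produce virus for stable integration of a constitutive red reporter. The depositor notes that it was used to generate data for a figure in the toolkit publication.
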