Addgene plasmid #124041: JPF0456
Purpose: Encodes pPGK1 driving expression of mScarlet in a 2nd gen. Lenti Virus destination vector
Depositing lab: Hana El-Samad. Depositing organization: University of California, San Francisco (UCSF). Publication: A Toolkit for Rapid Modular Construction of Biological Circuits in Mammalian Cells. Fonseca JP, Bonny AR, Kumar GR, Ng AH, Town J, Wu QC, Aslankoohi E, Chen SY, Dods G, Harrigan P, Osimiri LC, Kistler AL, El-Samad H. ACS Synth Biol. 2019 Nov 15;8(11):2593-2606. doi: 10.1021/acssynbio.9b00322. Epub 2019 Nov 5. PubMed 31686495.
Backbone
  Vector backbone: MTK0_062
  Vector type: Mammalian Expression
Growth in bacteria
  Bacterial resistance: Kanamycin, 50 μg/mL
  Growth temperature: 37°C
  Growth strain: DH5alpha
  Copy number: Unknown
Gene/Insert
  Gene/Insert name: pHR_pPGK1-mScarlet
  Species: Synthetic
  Cloning method: Restriction Enzyme; 5′ cloning site unknown (unknown if destroyed); 3′ cloning site unknown (unknown if destroyed)
Terms and licenses: Academic/Nonprofit Terms; Industry Terms: Not Available to Industry
Depositor comments: Plasmid used to generate Fig .4c,d Please visit https://www.biorxiv.org/content/10.1101/506188v2 for BioRxiv preprint
How to cite: JPF0456 was a gift from Hana El-Samad (Addgene plasmid # 124041 ; http://n2t.net/addgene:124041 ; RRID:Addgene_124041)
